Addgene plasmid #17441: pE1n
Purpose: (Empty Backbone) modified pENTR vector for N-terminal STREP tag fusion with your gene of interest
Depositing lab: Giovanna Benvenuto. Depositing organization: Stazione Zoologica Anton Dohrn. Publication: A modified Gateway cloning strategy for overexpressing tagged proteins in plants. Dubin MJ, Bowler C, Benvenuto G. Plant Methods. 2008 Jan 22. 4(1):3. 10.1186/1746-4811-4-3 PubMed 18211686.
Backbone
  Vector backbone: pENTR1A
  Backbone manufacturer: Invitrogen
  Backbone size (bp): 2349
  Modifications to backbone: A short cloning site region and stop codon replaced ccdB gene in pENTR1A. Inserted STREP tag
  Vector type: Mammalian Expression, Bacterial Expression, Yeast Expression, Insect Expression, Plant Expression ; modified Gateway Entry vector
Growth in bacteria
  Bacterial resistance: Kanamycin, 50 μg/mL
  Growth temperature: 37°C
  Growth strain: DH5alpha
  Copy number: High Copy
Gene/Insert
  Gene/Insert name: None
  Tag / fusion protein: STREP (N terminal on backbone)
  Cloning method: Gateway Cloning
  Sequencing primers: 5′ pENTR-F (5'-CTACAAACTCTTCCTGTTAGTTAG-3'); 3′ pENTR-R (5'-ATGGCTCATAACACCCCTTG-3')
Terms and licenses: Academic/Nonprofit Terms; Industry Terms: Not Available to Industry
Depositor comments: Part of a modified Gateway Entry vector system for epitope tagging. Clone your gene of interest into this vector using the BamHI and NotI cloning sites to obtain a N-terminal STREP tagged Entry vector. The resulting Entry vector can be recombined into Gateway Destination vectors for bacteria, insect mammalian, plant or yeast expression via the Gateway LR reaction. The tag is present in the Entry cassette to avoid the presence of att-derived protein linker sequences between the tag and gene or interest corresponding to the attB recombination site. A stop codon is already present within the vector (see plasmid map). GenBank accession number: EU334816
How to cite: pE1n was a gift from Giovanna Benvenuto (Addgene plasmid # 17441 ; http://n2t.net/addgene:17441 ; RRID:Addgene_17441)
