[The description below was written by a language model from this plasmid's Addgene catalogue record and pLannotate feature annotations shown in this document.]
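Description:
pE1n is an empty Gateway Entry vector of 2,349 bp derived from Invitrogen's pENTR1A, modified so that a gene of interest can be fused to an N-terminal STREP tag before transfer into expression vectors. It is maintained in E. coli as a high-copy plasmid through a ColE1/pUC-type origin and is selected with kanamycin via the KanR aminoglycoside phosphotransferase gene. The automated annotation also flags a very short RSF origin fragment at the start of the sequence, which is probably a partial similarity match rather than a second functional origin. The rrnB T1 and T2 transcription terminators lie upstream of the entry cassette, where they shield it from read-through transcription from the backbone.

The entry cassette is bounded by attL1 and attL2, the sites used in the Gateway LR reaction. In the parental vector this interval carries the ccdB counter-selection gene. Here it has been replaced by a Strep-Tag II coding sequence, a short cloning region and a built-in stop codon. The gene of interest is inserted by conventional restriction cloning at BamHI and NotI, in frame behind the tag. The tagged Entry clone can then be recombined into Destination vectors for bacterial, yeast, insect, mammalian or plant expression.

Because the tag sits inside the att-flanked cassette rather than in the Destination vector, no attB-derived linker residues separate tag and protein. pE1n carries no promoter for the insert, so expression depends on the chosen Destination vector. It belongs to a set of modified Entry vectors for epitope tagging, developed for overexpressing tagged proteins in plants. Strep-Tag II binds Strep-Tactin, an engineered streptavidin.
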