Features (pLannotate 1.2.2; 8 found; start..end, strand, type, name):
      1..46      +  rep_origin     RSF ori (fragment): Plasmids containing the RSF 1030 origin of replication can be propagated in E. coli cells that contain additional plasmids with compatible origins.
    106..149     -  terminator     rrnB T1 terminator: Escherichia coli rrnB; transcription terminator T1 from the E. coli rrnB gene
    281..308     +  terminator     rrnB T2 terminator: transcription terminator T2 from the E. coli rrnB gene
    358..457     +  protein_bind   attL1: mutant version of attL; recombination site for the Gateway® LR reaction LR Clonase™
    484..506     +  CDS            Strep-Tag II (fragment): peptide that binds Strep-Tactin®, an engineered form of streptavidin
    578..677     -  protein_bind   attL2: mutant version of attL; recombination site for the Gateway® LR reaction LR Clonase™
    800..1609    +  CDS            KanR: aminoglycoside phosphotransferase; aph(3')-Ia; confers resistance to kanamycin in bacteria or G418 (Geneticin®) in eukaryotes
   1699..2287    +  rep_origin     ori: high-copy-number ColE1/pMB1/pBR322/pUC origin of replication
>Addgene plasmid #17441 | pE1n | depositor full sequence | sequence record 8612 | Author sequence
CTTTCCTGCGTTATCCCCTGATTCTGTGGATAACCGTATTACCGCTAGCATGGATCTCGGGGACGTCTAA
CTACTAAGCGAGAGTAGGGAACTGCCAGGCATCAAATAAAACGAAAGGCTCAGTCGGAAGACTGGGCCTT
TCGTTTTATCTGTTGTTTGTCGGTGAACGCTCTCCTGAGTAGGACAAATCCGCCGGGAGCGGATTTGAAC
GTTGTGAAGCAACGGCCCGGAGGGTGGCGGGCAGGACGCCCGCCATAAACTGCCAGGCATCAAACTAAGC
AGAAGGCCATCCTGACGGATGGCCTTTTTGCGTTTCTACAAACTCTTCCTGTTAGTTAGTTACTTAAGCT
CGGGCCCCAAATAATGATTTTATTTTGACTGATAGTGACCTGTTCGTTGCAACAAATTGATAAGCAATGC
TTTTTTATAATGCCAACTTTGTACAAAAAAGCAGGCTTTAAAGGAACCAATTCAGTCGACATGTGGAGCC
ATCCGCAGTTCGAAAAAGGCGGCAGCGGCGGATCCGGTACAGATTTCGGACATGCGGCCGCATAAGTAGC
TGACTCGAGATATCTAGACCCAGCTTTCTTGTACAAAGTTGGCATTATAAGAAAGCATTGCTTATCAATT
TGTTGCAACGAACAGGTCACTATCAGTCAAAATAAAATCATTATTTGCCATCCAGCTGCAGCTCTGGCCC
GTGTCTCAAAATCTCTGATGTTACATTGCACAAGATAAAAATATATCATCATGAACAATAAAACTGTCTG
CTTACATAAACAGTAATACAAGGGGTGTTATGAGCCATATTCAACGGGAAACGTCGAGGCCGCGATTAAA
TTCCAACATGGATGCTGATTTATATGGGTATAAATGGGCTCGCGATAATGTCGGGCAATCAGGTGCGACA
ATCTATCGCTTGTATGGGAAGCCCGATGCGCCAGAGTTGTTTCTGAAACATGGCAAAGGTAGCGTTGCCA
ATGATGTTACAGATGAGATGGTCAGACTAAACTGGCTGACGGAATTTATGCCTCTTCCGACCATCAAGCA
TTTTATCCGTACTCCTGATGATGCATGGTTACTCACCACTGCGATCCCCGGAAAAACAGCATTCCAGGTA
TTAGAAGAATATCCTGATTCAGGTGAAAATATTGTTGATGCGCTGGCAGTGTCCCTGCGCCGGTTGCATT
CGATTCCTGTTTGTAATTGTCCTTTTAACAGCGATCGCGTATTTCGTCTCGCTCAGGCGCAATCACGAAT
GAATAACGGTTTGGTTGATGCGAGTGATTTTGATGACGAGCGTAATGGCTGGCCTGTTGAACAAGTCTGG
AAAGAAATGCATAAACTTTTGCCATTCTCACCGGATTCAGTCGTCACTCATGGTGATTTCTCACTTGATA
ACCTTATTTTTGACGAGGGGAAATTAATAGGTTGTATTGATGTTGGACGAGTCGGAATCGCAGACCGATA
CCAGGATCTTGCCATCCTATGGAACTGCCTCGGTGAGTTTTCTCCTTCATTACAGAAACGGCTTTTTCAA
AAATATGGTATTGATAATCCTGATATGAATAAATTGCAGTTTCATTTGATGCTCGATGAGTTTTTCTAAT
CAGAATTGGTTAATTGGTTGTAACATTATTCAGATTGGGCCCCGTTCCACTGAGCGTCAGACCCGGTAGA
AAAGATCAAAGGATCTTCTTGAGATCCTTTTTTTCTGCGCGTAATCTGCTGCTTGCAAACAAAAAAACCA
CCGCTACCAGCGGTGGTTTGTTTGCCGGATCAAGAGCTACCAACTCTTTTTCCGAAGGTAACTGGCTTCA
GCAGAGCGCAGATACCAAATACTGTTCTTCTAGTGTAGCCGTAGTTAGGCCACCACTTCAAGAACTCTGT
AGCACCGCCTACATACCTCGCTCTGCTAATCCTGTTACCAGTGGCTGCTGCCAGTGGCGATAAGTCGTGT
CTTACCGGGTTGGACTCAAGACGATAGTTACCGGATAAGGCGCAGCGGTCGGGCTGAACGGGGGGTTCGT
GCACACAGCCCAGCTTGGAGCGAACGACCTACACCGAACTGAGATACCTACAGCGTGAGCTATGAGAAAG
CGCCACGCTTCCCGAAGGGAGAAAGGCGGACAGGTATCCGGTAAGCGGCAGGGTCGGAACAGGAGAGCGC
ACGAGGGAGCTTCCAGGGGGAAACGCCTGGTATCTTTATAGTCCTGTCGGGTTTCGCCACCTCTGACTTG
AGCGTCGATTTTTGTGATGCTCGTCAGGGGGGCGGAGCCTATGGAAAAACGCCAGCAACGCGGCCTTTTT
ACGGTTCCTGGCCTTTTGCTGGCCTTTTGCTCACATGTT
