>Addgene plasmid #17441 | pE1n | addgene partial sequence | sequence record 22899 | 17441 with pENTR-R
GAATTTTATTTTGACTGATAGTGACCTGCTTCGTTGCAACAAATTGGATAAGCACCNTTTNTGGTNATAA
TGCCAACCTTTGTACAAAAAAGCAGGCTTTAAAGGAACCAATTCAGNCGACATGTGGAGCCATCCGCAGT
TCGAAAAAGGCGGCAGCGGCGGATCCGGNACAGATTTCGGACATGCGGCCGCATAAGTAGCTNACTCGAG
ATATC
