>Addgene plasmid #17441 | pE1n | addgene partial sequence | sequence record 22900 | 17441 with pENTR-F
CTACNGGGCCAATATGGATTTTATTTTGACTGATAGTGACCTGTTCGTTGCAACAAATTGATAAGCANTG
CTTTTTTATAATGCCAACTTTGTACAAAAAAGCAGGCTTTAAAGGAACCAATTCAGTCGACATGTGGAGC
CATCCGCAGTTCGAAAAAGGCGGCAGCGGCGGATCCGGTACAGATTTCGGACATGCGGCCGCATAAGTAG
CTGACTCGAGATATCTAGACCCAGCTTTCTTGTACAAAGTTGGCATTATAAGAAAGCATTGCTTATCAAT
TTGTTGCAACGAACAGGTCACTATCAGTCAAAATAAAATCATTATTTGCNNTCCGGGTGCANNTCTGGCC
CGTGTCTCAAAATCTCTGANGTTACATTGCACNAGATAAAAATATATCATCATGAACAATAAAACTGTCT
GCTTACATAAACAGNAATACAAGGGGTGTTATGAGCCATATTCAACGGGAAACGTCGAGGCCGCGATTAA
ATTCCAACATGGATGCTGATTTATATGGGTATAAATGGGCTCGCGATAATGTCGGGCAATCAGGTGCGAC
ANTCTATCGCNTGNATGGGAAGCCCGATGCGCCAGAGTTGTTTCTGAAACATGGCANANGTNGCGTTGCC
CNATGNTGTTACCGAT
